>Addgene plasmid #108570 | pEJS578_DD-dSpyCas9-mCherry-APEX2 | addgene full sequence | sequence record 328916 | Addgene NGS Result
TGGAAGGGCTAATTCACTCCCAAAGAAGACAAGATATCCTTGATCTGTGGATCTACCACACACAAGGCTA
CTTCCCTGATTAGCAGAACTACACACCAGGGCCAGGGGTCAGATATCCACTGACCTTTGGATGGTGCTAC
AAGCTAGTACCAGTTGAGCCAGATAAGGTAGAAGAGGCCAATAAAGGAGAGAACACCAGCTTGTTACACC
CTGTGAGCCTGCATGGGATGGATGACCCGGAGAGAGAAGTGTTAGAGTGGAGGTTTGACAGCCGCCTAGC
ATTTCATCACGTGGCCCGAGAGCTGCATCCGGAGTACTTCAAGAACTGCTGATATCGAGCTTGCTACAAG
GGACTTTCCGCTGGGGACTTTCCAGGGAGGCGTGGCCTGGGCGGGACTGGGGAGTGGCGAGCCCTCAGAT
CCTGCATATAAGCAGCTGCTTTTTGCCTGTACTGGGTCTCTCTGGTTAGACCAGATCTGAGCCTGGGAGC
TCTCTGGCTAACTAGGGAACCCACTGCTTAAGCCTCAATAAAGCTTGCCTTGAGTGCTTCAAGTAGTGTG
TGCCCGTCTGTTGTGTGACTCTGGTAACTAGAGATCCCTCAGACCCTTTTAGTCAGTGTGGAAAATCTCT
AGCAGTGGCGCCCGAACAGGGACTTGAAAGCGAAAGGGAAACCAGAGGAGCTCTCTCGACGCAGGACTCG
GCTTGCTGAAGCGCGCACGGCAAGAGGCGAGGGGCGGCGACTGGTGAGTACGCCAAAAATTTTGACTAGC
GGAGGCTAGAAGGAGAGAGATGGGTGCGAGAGCGTCAGTATTAAGCGGGGGAGAATTAGATCGCGATGGG
AAAAAATTCGGTTAAGGCCAGGGGGAAAGAAAAAATATAAATTAAAACATATAGTATGGGCAAGCAGGGA
GCTAGAACGATTCGCAGTTAATCCTGGCCTGTTAGAAACATCAGAAGGCTGTAGACAAATACTGGGACAG
CTACAACCATCCCTTCAGACAGGATCAGAAGAACTTAGATCATTATATAATACAGTAGCAACCCTCTATT
GTGTGCATCAAAGGATAGAGATAAAAGACACCAAGGAAGCTTTAGACAAGATAGAGGAAGAGCAAAACAA
AAGTAAGACCACCGCACAGCAAGCGGCCGGCCGCTGATCTTCAGACCTGGAGGAGGAGATATGAGGGACA
ATTGGAGAAGTGAATTATATAAATATAAAGTAGTAAAAATTGAACCATTAGGAGTAGCACCCACCAAGGC
AAAGAGAAGAGTGGTGCAGAGAGAAAAAAGAGCAGTGGGAATAGGAGCTTTGTTCCTTGGGTTCTTGGGA
GCAGCAGGAAGCACTATGGGCGCAGCGTCAATGACGCTGACGGTACAGGCCAGACAATTATTGTCTGGTA
TAGTGCAGCAGCAGAACAATTTGCTGAGGGCTATTGAGGCGCAACAGCATCTGTTGCAACTCACAGTCTG
GGGCATCAAGCAGCTCCAGGCAAGAATCCTGGCTGTGGAAAGATACCTAAAGGATCAACAGCTCCTGGGG
ATTTGGGGTTGCTCTGGAAAACTCATTTGCACCACTGCTGTGCCTTGGAATGCTAGTTGGAGTAATAAAT
CTCTGGAACAGATTTGGAATCACACGACCTGGATGGAGTGGGACAGAGAAATTAACAATTACACAAGCTT
AATACACTCCTTAATTGAAGAATCGCAAAACCAGCAAGAAAAGAATGAACAAGAATTATTGGAATTAGAT
AAATGGGCAAGTTTGTGGAATTGGTTTAACATAACAAATTGGCTGTGGTATATAAAATTATTCATAATGA
TAGTAGGAGGCTTGGTAGGTTTAAGAATAGTTTTTGCTGTACTTTCTATAGTGAATAGAGTTAGGCAGGG
ATATTCACCATTATCGTTTCAGACCCACCTCCCAACCCCGAGGGGACCCGACAGGCCCGAAGGAATAGAA
GAAGAAGGTGGAGAGAGAGACAGAGACAGATCCATTCGATTAGTGAACGGATCTCGACGGTATCGCCGAA
TTGACAAATGGCAGTATTCATCCACAATTTTAAAAGAAAAGGGGGGATTGGGGGGTACAGTGCAGGGGAA
AGAATAGTAGACATAATAGCAACAGACATACAAACTAAAGAATTACAAAAACAAATTACAAAAATTCAAA
ATTTTCGGGTTTATTACAGGGACAGCAGAGATCCAGTTTGGACTAGCGATGCTAGCTGATGCGGGCCCTA
GTTATTAATAGTAATCAATTACGGGGTCATTAGTTCATAGCCCATATATGGAGTTCCGCGTTACATAACT
TACGGTAAATGGCCCGCCTGGCTGACCGCCCAACGACCCCCGCCCATTGACGTCAATAATGACGTATGTT
CCCATAGTAACGCCAATAGGGACTTTCCATTGACGTCAATGGGTGGAGTATTTACGGTAAACTGCCCACT
TGGCAGTACATCAAGTGTATCATATGCCAAGTACGCCCCCTATTGACGTCAATGACGGTAAATGGCCCGC
CTGGCATTATGCCCAGTACATGACCTTATGGGACTTTCCTACTTGGCAGTACATCTACGTATTAGTCATC
GCTATTACCATGGTGATGCGGTTTTGGCAGTACATCAATGGGCGTGGATAGCGGTTTGACTCACGGGGAT
TTCCAAGTCTCCACCCCATTGACGTCAATGGGAGTTTGTTTTGGCACCAAAATCAACGGGACTTTCCAAA
ATGTCGTAACAACTCCGCCCCATTGACGCAAATGGGCGGTAGGCGTGTACGGTGGGAGGTCTATATAAGC
AGAGCTCTCCCTATCAGTGATAGAGATCTCCCTATCAGTGATAGAGATCGTCGACGAGCTCGTTTAGTGA
ACCGTCAGATCGCCTGGAGACGCCATCCACGCTGTTTTGACCTCCATAGAAGACACCGGGACCGATCCAG
CCTACCGGTTAAGGTGAACGCGTGGCCACCATGGCCCCTAAAAAGAAACGCAAGGTCGAAGATAAACGCC
CAGCAGCTACAAAGAAGGCAGGTCAAGCCAAGAAAAAGAAGGAAGATGCATGCGGAGTGCAGGTGGAAAC
CATCTCCCCAGGAGACGGGCGCACCTTCCCCAAGCGCGGCCAGACCTGTGTGGTGCACTACACCGGGATG
CTTGAAGATGGAAAGAAAGTCGATTCCTCCCGGGACAGAAACAAGCCCTTTAAGTTTATGCTAGGCAAGC
AGGAGGTGATCCGAGGCTGGGAAGAAGGGGTTGCCCAGATGAGTGTGGGTCAGAGAGCCAAACTGACTAT
ATCTCCAGATTATGCCTATGGTGCCACTGGGCACCCAGGCATCATCCCACCACATGCCACTCTCGTCTTC
GATGTGGAGCTTCTAAAACCGGAAGGCAGTGAATTCGGAAGCGGAAGCGACAAGAAGTACTCCATTGGGC
TCGCTATCGGTACCAACAGCGTCGGCTGGGCCGTCATTACGGACGAGTACAAGGTGCCGAGCAAAAAATT
CAAAGTTCTGGGCAATACCGATCGCCACAGCATAAAGAAGAACCTCATTGGAGCCCTCCTGTTCGACTCC
GGGGAGACGGCCGAAGCCACGCGGCTCAAAAGAACAGCACGGCGCAGATATACCCGCAGAAAGAATCGGA
TCTGCTACCTGCAGGAGATCTTTAGTAATGAGATGGCTAAGGTGGATGACTCTTTCTTCCATAGGCTGGA
GGAGTCCTTTTTGGTGGAGGAGGATAAAAAGCACGAGCGCCACCCAATCTTTGGCAATATCGTGGACGAG
GTGGCGTACCATGAAAAGTACCCAACCATATATCATCTGAGGAAGAAGCTGGTAGACAGTACTGATAAGG
CTGACTTGCGGTTGATCTATCTCGCGCTGGCGCACATGATCAAATTTCGGGGACACTTCCTCATCGAGGG
GGACCTGAACCCAGACAACAGCGATGTCGACAAACTCTTTATCCAACTGGTTCAGACTTACAATCAGCTT
TTCGAGGAGAACCCGATCAACGCATCCGGCGTTGACGCCAAAGCAATCCTGAGCGCTAGGCTGTCCAAAT
CCCGGCGGCTCGAAAACCTCATCGCACAGCTCCCTGGGGAGAAGAAGAACGGCCTGTTTGGTAATCTTAT
CGCCCTGTCACTCGGGCTGACCCCCAACTTTAAATCTAACTTCGACCTGGCCGAAGATGCCAAGCTGCAA
CTGAGCAAAGACACCTACGATGATGATCTCGACAATCTGCTGGCCCAGATCGGCGACCAGTACGCAGACC
TTTTTTTGGCGGCAAAGAACCTGTCAGACGCCATTCTGCTGAGTGATATTCTGCGAGTGAACACGGAGAT
CACCAAAGCTCCGCTGAGCGCTAGTATGATCAAGCGCTATGATGAGCACCACCAAGACTTGACTTTGCTG
AAGGCCCTTGTCAGACAGCAACTGCCTGAGAAGTACAAGGAAATTTTCTTCGATCAGTCTAAAAATGGCT
ACGCCGGATACATTGACGGCGGAGCAAGCCAGGAGGAATTTTACAAATTTATTAAGCCCATCTTGGAAAA
AATGGACGGCACCGAGGAGCTGCTGGTAAAGCTGAACAGAGAAGATCTGTTGCGCAAACAGCGCACTTTC
GACAATGGAAGCATCCCCCACCAGATTCACCTGGGCGAACTGCACGCTATCCTCAGGCGGCAAGAGGATT
TCTACCCCTTTTTGAAAGATAACAGGGAAAAGATTGAGAAAATCCTCACATTTCGGATACCCTACTATGT
AGGCCCCCTCGCTCGGGGAAATTCCAGATTCGCGTGGATGACTCGCAAATCAGAAGAGACCATCACTCCC
TGGAACTTCGAGGAAGTCGTGGATAAGGGGGCCTCTGCCCAGTCCTTCATCGAAAGGATGACTAACTTTG
ATAAAAATCTGCCTAACGAAAAGGTGCTTCCTAAACACTCTCTGCTGTACGAGTACTTCACAGTTTATAA
CGAGCTCACCAAGGTCAAATACGTCACAGAAGGGATGAGAAAGCCAGCATTCCTGTCTGGAGAGCAGAAG
AAAGCTATCGTGGACCTCCTCTTCAAGACGAACCGGAAAGTTACCGTGAAACAGCTCAAAGAAGACTATT
TCAAAAAGATTGAATGTTTCGACTCTGTTGAAATCAGCGGAGTGGAGGATCGCTTCAACGCATCCCTGGG
AACGTATCACGATCTCCTGAAAATCATTAAAGACAAGGACTTCCTGGACAATGAGGAGAACGAGGACATT
CTTGAGGACATTGTCCTCACCCTTACGTTGTTTGAAGATAGGGAGATGATTGAAGAACGCTTGAAAACTT
ACGCTCATCTCTTCGACGACAAAGTCATGAAACAGCTCAAGAGACGCCGATATACAGGATGGGGGCGGCT
GTCAAGAAAACTGATCAATGGCATCCGAGACAAGCAGAGTGGAAAGACAATCCTGGATTTTCTTAAGTCC
GATGGATTTGCCAACCGGAACTTCATGCAGTTGATCCATGATGACTCTCTCACCTTTAAGGAGGACATCC
AGAAAGCACAAGTTTCTGGCCAGGGGGACAGTCTTCACGAGCACATCGCTAATCTTGCAGGTAGCCCAGC
TATCAAAAAGGGAATACTGCAGACCGTTAAGGTCGTGGATGAACTCGTCAAAGTAATGGGAAGGCATAAG
CCCGAGAATATCGTTATCGAGATGGCCCGAGAGAACCAAACTACCCAGAAGGGACAGAAGAACAGTAGGG
AAAGGATGAAGAGGATTGAAGAGGGTATAAAAGAACTGGGGTCCCAAATCCTTAAGGAACACCCAGTTGA
AAACACCCAGCTTCAGAATGAGAAGCTCTACCTGTACTACCTGCAGAACGGCAGGGACATGTACGTGGAT
CAGGAACTGGACATCAACCGGTTGTCCGACTACGACGTGGATGCTATCGTGCCCCAAAGCTTTCTCAAAG
ATGATTCTATTGATAATAAAGTGTTGACAAGATCCGATAAAAATAGAGGGAAGAGTGATAACGTCCCCTC
AGAAGAAGTTGTCAAGAAAATGAAAAATTATTGGCGGCAGCTGCTGAACGCCAAACTGATCACACAACGG
AAGTTCGATAATCTGACTAAGGCTGAACGAGGTGGCCTGTCTGAGTTGGATAAAGCCGGCTTCATCAAAA
GGCAGCTTGTTGAGACACGCCAGATCACCAAGCACGTGGCCCAAATTCTCGATTCACGCATGAACACCAA
GTACGATGAAAATGACAAACTGATTCGAGAGGTGAAAGTTATTACTCTGAAGTCTAAGCTGGTCTCAGAT
TTCAGAAAGGACTTTCAGTTTTATAAGGTGAGAGAGATCAACAATTACCACCATGCGCATGATGCCTACC
TGAATGCAGTGGTAGGCACTGCACTTATCAAAAAATATCCCAAGCTGGAATCTGAATTTGTTTACGGAGA
CTATAAAGTGTACGATGTTAGGAAAATGATCGCAAAGTCTGAGCAGGAAATAGGCAAGGCCACCGCTAAG
TACTTCTTTTACAGCAATATTATGAATTTTTTCAAGACCGAGATTACACTGGCCAATGGAGAGATTCGGA
AGCGACCACTTATCGAAACAAACGGAGAAACAGGAGAAATCGTGTGGGACAAGGGTAGGGATTTCGCGAC
AGTCCGCAAGGTCCTGTCCATGCCGCAGGTGAACATCGTTAAAAAGACCGAAGTACAGACCGGAGGCTTC
TCCAAGGAAAGTATCCTCCCGAAAAGGAACAGCGACAAGCTGATCGCACGCAAAAAAGATTGGGACCCCA
AGAAATACGGCGGATTCGATTCTCCTACAGTCGCTTACAGTGTACTGGTTGTGGCCAAAGTGGAGAAAGG
GAAGTCTAAAAAACTCAAAAGCGTCAAGGAACTGCTGGGCATCACAATCATGGAGCGATCCAGCTTCGAG
AAAAACCCCATCGACTTTCTCGAAGCGAAAGGATATAAAGAGGTCAAAAAAGACCTCATCATTAAGCTGC
CCAAGTACTCTCTCTTTGAGCTTGAAAACGGCCGGAAACGAATGCTCGCTAGTGCGGGCGAGCTGCAGAA
AGGTAACGAGCTGGCACTGCCCTCTAAATACGTTAATTTCTTGTATCTGGCCAGCCACTATGAAAAGCTC
AAAGGGTCTCCCGAAGATAATGAGCAGAAGCAGCTGTTCGTGGAACAACACAAACACTACCTTGATGAGA
TCATCGAGCAAATAAGCGAGTTCTCCAAAAGAGTGATCCTCGCCGACGCTAACCTCGATAAGGTGCTTTC
TGCTTACAATAAGCACAGGGATAAGCCCATCAGGGAGCAGGCAGAAAACATTATCCACTTGTTTACTCTG
ACCAACTTGGGCGCGCCTGCAGCCTTCAAGTACTTCGACACCACCATAGACAGAAAGCGGTACACCTCTA
CAAAGGAGGTCCTGGACGCCACACTGATTCATCAGTCAATTACGGGGCTCTATGAAACAAGAATCGACCT
CTCTCAGCTCGGTGGAGACGGCTCTACTAGTGGCTCTCCCAAGAAGAAGAGGAAGGTAGGATCCGGAAGT
ATGGTGAGCAAGGGCGAGGAGGATAACATGGCCATCATCAAGGAGTTCATGCGCTTCAAGGTGCACATGG
AGGGCTCCGTGAACGGCCACGAGTTCGAGATCGAGGGCGAGGGCGAGGGCCGCCCCTACGAGGGCACCCA
GACCGCCAAGCTGAAGGTGACCAAGGGTGGCCCCCTGCCCTTCGCCTGGGACATCCTGTCCCCTCAGTTC
ATGTACGGCTCCAAGGCCTACGTGAAGCACCCCGCCGACATCCCCGACTACTTGAAGCTGTCCTTCCCCG
AGGGCTTCAAGTGGGAGCGCGTGATGAACTTCGAGGACGGCGGCGTGGTGACCGTGACCCAGGACTCCTC
ACTGCAGGACGGCGAGTTCATCTACAAGGTGAAGCTGCGCGGCACCAACTTCCCCTCCGACGGCCCCGTA
ATGCAGAAGAAGACCATGGGCTGGGAGGCCTCCTCCGAGCGGATGTACCCCGAGGACGGCGCCCTGAAGG
GCGAGATCAAGCAGAGGCTGAAGCTGAAGGACGGCGGCCACTACGACGCTGAGGTCAAGACCACCTACAA
GGCCAAGAAGCCCGTGCAGCTGCCCGGCGCCTACAACGTCAACATCAAGTTGGACATCACCTCCCACAAC
GAGGACTACACCATCGTGGAACAGTACGAACGCGCTGAGGGCCGCCACTCCACCGGCGGCATGGACGAGC
TGTACAAGTCTGGCGGCCGCGGCGGTGGAGGTAGCGACTACAAGGATGACGACGATAAGGGAAAGTCTTA
CCCAACTGTGAGTGCTGATTACCAGGACGCCGTTGAGAAGGCGAAGAAGAAGCTCAGAGGCTTCATCGCT
GAGAAGAGATGCGCTCCTCTAATGCTCCGTTTGGCATTCCACTCTGCTGGAACCTTTGACAAGGGCACGA
AGACCGGTGGACCCTTCGGAACCATCAAGCACCCTGCCGAACTGGCTCACAGCGCTAACAACGGTCTTGA
CATCGCTGTTAGGCTTTTGGAGCCACTCAAGGCGGAGTTCCCTATTTTGAGCTACGCCGATTTCTACCAG
TTGGCTGGCGTTGTTGCCGTTGAGGTCACGGGTGGACCTAAGGTTCCATTCCACCCTGGAAGAGAGGACA
AGCCTGAGCCACCACCAGAGGGTCGCTTGCCCGATCCCACTAAGGGTTCTGACCATTTGAGAGATGTGTT
TGGCAAAGCTATGGGGCTTACTGACCAAGATATCGTTGCTCTATCTGGGGGTCACACTATTGGAGCTGCA
CACAAGGAGCGTTCTGGATTTGAGGGTCCCTGGACCTCTAATCCTCTTATTTTCGACAACTCATACTTCA
CGGAGTTGTTGAGTGGTGAGAAGGAAGGTCTCCTTCAGCTACCTTCTGACAAGGCTCTTTTGTCTGACCC
TGTATTCCGCCCTCTCGTTGACAAATATGCAGCGGACGAAGATGCCTTCTTTGCTGATTACGCTGAGGCT
CACCAAAAGCTTTCCGAGCTTGGGTTTGCTGATGCCCTCGAGCCTAAAAAGAAACGCAAGGTCGAAGATA
AACGCCCAGCAGCTACAAAGAAGGCAGGTCAAGCCAAGAAAAAGAAGGGCTCTTAATCTAGATAATCAAC
CTCTGGATTACAAAATTTGTGAAAGATTGACTGGTATTCTTAACTATGTTGCTCCTTTTACGCTATGTGG
ATACGCTGCTTTAATGCCTTTGTATCATGCTATTGCTTCCCGTATGGCTTTCATTTTCTCCTCCTTGTAT
AAATCCTGGTTGCTGTCTCTTTATGAGGAGTTGTGGCCCGTTGTCAGGCAACGTGGCGTGGTGTGCACTG
TGTTTGCTGACGCAACCCCCACTGGTTGGGGCATTGCCACCACCTGTCAGCTCCTTTCCGGGACTTTCGC
TTTCCCCCTCCCTATTGCCACGGCGGAACTCATCGCCGCCTGCCTTGCCCGCTGCTGGACAGGGGCTCGG
CTGTTGGGCACTGACAATTCCGTGGTGTTGTCGGGGAAATCATCGTCCTTTCCTTGGCTGCTCGCCTGTG
TTGCCACCTGGATTCTGCGCGGGACGTCCTTCTGCTACGTCCCTTCGGCCCTCAATCCAGCGGACCTTCC
TTCCCGCGGCCTGCTGCCGGCTCTGCGGCCTCTTCCGCGTCTTCGCCTTCGCCCTCAGACGAGTCGGATC
TCCCTTTGGGCCGCCTCCCCGCCTGAGATCCTTTAAGACCAATGACTTACAAGGCAGCTGTAGATCTTAG
CCACTTTTTAAAAGAAAAGGGGGGACTGGAAGGGCTAATTCACTCCCAACGAAGACAAGATCTGCTTTTT
GCTTGTACTGGGTCTCTCTGGTTAGACCAGATCTGAGCCTGGGAGCTCTCTGGCTAACTAGGGAACCCAC
TGCTTAAGCCTCAATAAAGCTTGCCTTGAGTGCTTCAAGTAGTGTGTGCCCGTCTGTTGTGTGACTCTGG
TAACTAGAGATCCCTCAGACCCTTTTAGTCAGTGTGGAAAATCTCTAGCAGTAGTAGTTCATGTCATCTT
ATTATTCAGTATTTATAACTTGCAAAGAAATGAATATCAGAGAGTGAGAGGCCCGGGTTAATTAAGGAAA
GGGCTAGATCATTCTTGAAGACGAAAGGGCCTCGTGATACGCCTATTTTTATAGGTTAATGTCATGATAA
TAATGGTTTCTTAGACGTCAGGTGGCACTTTTCGGGGAAATGTGCGCGGAACCCCTATTTGTTTATTTTT
CTAAATACATTCAAATATGTATCCGCTCATGAGACAATAACCCTGATAAATGCTTCAATAATATTGAAAA
AGGAAGAGTATGAGTATTCAACATTTCCGTGTCGCCCTTATTCCCTTTTTTGCGGCATTTTGCCTTCCTG
TTTTTGCTCACCCAGAAACGCTGGTGAAAGTAAAAGATGCTGAAGATCAGTTGGGTGCACGAGTGGGTTA
CATCGAACTGGATCTCAACAGCGGTAAGATCCTTGAGAGTTTTCGCCCCGAAGAACGTTTTCCAATGATG
AGCACTTTTAAAGTTCTGCTATGTGGCGCGGTATTATCCCGTGTTGACGCCGGGCAAGAGCAACTCGGTC
GCCGCATACACTATTCTCAGAATGACTTGGTTGAGTACTCACCAGTCACAGAAAAGCATCTTACGGATGG
CATGACAGTAAGAGAATTATGCAGTGCTGCCATAACCATGAGTGATAACACTGCGGCCAACTTACTTCTG
ACAACGATCGGAGGACCGAAGGAGCTAACCGCTTTTTTGCACAACATGGGGGATCATGTAACTCGCCTTG
ATCGTTGGGAACCGGAGCTGAATGAAGCCATACCAAACGACGAGCGTGACACCACGATGCCTGTAGCAAT
GGCAACAACGTTGCGCAAACTATTAACTGGCGAACTACTTACTCTAGCTTCCCGGCAACAATTAATAGAC
TGGATGGAGGCGGATAAAGTTGCAGGACCACTTCTGCGCTCGGCCCTTCCGGCTGGCTGGTTTATTGCTG
ATAAATCTGGAGCCGGTGAGCGTGGGTCTCGCGGTATCATTGCAGCACTGGGGCCAGATGGTAAGCCCTC
CCGTATCGTAGTTATCTACACGACGGGGAGTCAGGCAACTATGGATGAACGAAATAGACAGATCGCTGAG
ATAGGTGCCTCACTGATTAAGCATTGGTAACTGTCAGACCAAGTTTACTCATATATACTTTAGATTGATT
TAAAACTTCATTTTTAATTTAAAAGGATCTAGGTGAAGATCCTTTTTGATAATCTCATGACCAAAATCCC
TTAACGTGAGTTTTCGTTCCACTGAGCGTCAGACCCCGTAGAAAAGATCAAAGGATCTTCTTGAGATCCT
TTTTTTCTGCGCGTAATCTGCTGCTTGCAAACAAAAAAACCACCGCTACCAGCGGTGGTTTGTTTGCCGG
ATCAAGAGCTACCAACTCTTTTTCCGAAGGTAACTGGCTTCAGCAGAGCGCAGATACCAAATACTGTTCT
TCTAGTGTAGCCGTAGTTAGGCCACCACTTCAAGAACTCTGTAGCACCGCCTACATACCTCGCTCTGCTA
ATCCTGTTACCAGTGGCTGCTGCCAGTGGCGATAAGTCGTGTCTTACCGGGTTGGACTCAAGACGATAGT
TACCGGATAAGGCGCAGCGGTCGGGCTGAACGGGGGGTTCGTGCACACAGCCCAGCTTGGAGCGAACGAC
CTACACCGAACTGAGATACCTACAGCGTGAGCTATGAGAAAGCGCCACGCTTCCCGAAGGGAGAAAGGCG
GACAGGTATCCGGTAAGCGGCAGGGTCGGAACAGGAGAGCGCACGAGGGAGCTTCCAGGGGGAAACGCCT
GGTATCTTTATAGTCCTGTCGGGTTTCGCCACCTCTGACTTGAGCGTCGATTTTTGTGATGCTCGTCAGG
GGGGCGGAGCCTATGGAAAAACGCCAGCAACGCGGCCTTTTTACGGTTCCTGGCCTTTTGCTGGCCTTTT
GCTCACATGTTCTTTCCTGCGTTATCCCCTGATTCTGTGGATAACCGTATTACCGCCTTTGAGTGAGCTG
ATACCGCTCGCCGCAGCCGAACGACCGAGCGCAGCGAGTCAGTGAGCGAGGAAGCGGAAGAGCGCCCAAT
ACGCAAACCGCCTCTCCCCGCGCGTTGGCCGATTCATTAATGCAGCAAGCTCATGGCTGACTAATTTTTT
TTATTTATGCAGAGGCCGAGGCCGCCTCGGCCTCTGAGCTATTCCAGAAGTAGTGAGGAGGCTTTTTTGG
AGGCCTAGGCTTTTGCAAAAAGCTCCCCGTGGCACGACAGGTTTCCCGACTGGAAAGCGGGCAGTGAGCG
CAACGCAATTAATGTGAGTTAGCTCACTCATTAGGCACCCCAGGCTTTACACTTTATGCTTCCGGCTCGT
ATGTTGTGTGGAATTGTGAGCGGATAACAATTTCACACAGGAAACAGCTATGACATGATTACGAATTTCA
CAAATAAAGCATTTTTTTCACTGCATTCTAGTTGTGGTTTGTCCAAACTCATCAATGTATCTTATCATGT
CTGGATCAACTGGATAACTCAAGCTAACCAAAATCATCCCAAACTTCCCACCCCATACCCTATTACCACT
GCCAATTACCTGTGGTTTCATTTACTCTAAACCTGTGATTCCTCTGAATTATTTTCATTTTAAAGAAATT
GTATTTGTTAAATATGTACTACAAACTTAGTAGT
Features (pLannotate 1.2.2; 30 found; start..end, strand, type, name):
    377..634     +  LTR            5' LTR (truncated): truncated 5' long terminal repeat (LTR) from HIV-1
    681..806     +  misc_feature   HIV-1 Ψ: packaging signal of human immunodeficiency virus type 1
    790..1128    +  CDS            HIV-1 gag (fragment): gag protein from human immunodeficiency virus 1; gag
   1303..1536    +  misc_feature   RRE: The Rev response element (RRE) of HIV-1 allows for Rev-dependent mRNA export from the nucleus to the cytoplasm.
   1913..2013    +  CDS            Rev (fragment): human immunodeficiency virus 1 (HIV-1) Rev protein; rev; enhances nuclear export of unspliced and incompletely spliced viral mRNAs
   2058..2175    +  misc_feature   cPPT/CTS: central polypurine tract and central termination sequence of HIV-1
   2299..2602    +  enhancer       CMV enhancer: human cytomegalovirus immediate early enhancer
   2603..2806    +  promoter       CMV promoter: human cytomegalovirus (CMV) immediate early promoter
   2808..2827    +  promoter       PLtetO-1 promoter (fragment): modified phage lambda PL promoter with tet operator sites (Lutz and Bujard, 1997)
   2829..2848    +  promoter       PLtetO-1 promoter (fragment): modified phage lambda PL promoter with tet operator sites (Lutz and Bujard, 1997)
   2856..2889    +  promoter       TRE3GV promoter (fragment): 3rd-generation Tet-responsive promoter that can be activated by binding of Tet-On® 3G, optimized for retroviral and lentiviral vectors
   3064..3384    +  CDS            DD: destabilization domain that can be stabilized by Shield1 in the ProteoTuner™ system L106P mutant of FKBP12
   3409..7509    +  CDS            Cas9: Cas9 (Csn1) endonuclease from the Streptococcus pyogenes Type II CRISPR/Cas system generates RNA-guided double strand breaks in DNA
   7561..8268    +  CDS            mCherry: mCherry is a basic (constitutively fluorescent) red fluorescent protein published in 2004, derived from Discosoma sp.. It is reported to be a very rapidly-maturing monomer with low acid sensitivity.
   8299..8322    +  CDS            3xFLAG (fragment): three tandem FLAG® epitope tags
   8319..9066    +  CDS            APEX2 (fragment): soybean ascorbate peroxidase, engineered to serve as a monomeric tag for electron microscopy and live-cell proteomics (Lam et al., 2015) more active than the original APEX due to the A134P mutation
   9164..9752    +  misc_feature   WPRE: woodchuck hepatitis virus posttranscriptional regulatory element
   9760..9825    +  CDS            nef (fragment): NEF_HV1Z2 - Experimental evidence at protein level: Swiss-Prot protein existence level 1. Extracellular Nef protein targets CD4(+) T-lymphocytes for apoptosis by interacting with CXCR4 surface receptors. From Human immunodeficiency virus type 1 group M subtype D (isolate Z2/CDC-Z34) (HIV-1).
   9827..10060   +  LTR            3' LTR (ΔU3): self-inactivating 3' long terminal repeat (LTR) from HIV-1
  10265..10369   +  promoter       AmpR promoter: bla
  10370..11230   +  CDS            AmpR: β-lactamase; bla; confers resistance to ampicillin, carbenicillin, and related antibiotics
  11401..11989   +  rep_origin     ori: high-copy-number ColE1/pMB1/pBR322/pUC origin of replication
  12172..12226   +  CDS            lacI (fragment): lac repressor; lacI; The lac repressor binds to the lac operator to inhibit transcription in E. coli. This inhibition can be relieved by adding lactose or isopropyl-β-D-thiogalactopyranoside (IPTG).
  12232..12325   +  rep_origin     SV40 ori (fragment): SV40 origin of replication
  12350..12387   +  CDS            lacI (fragment): lac repressor; lacI; The lac repressor binds to the lac operator to inhibit transcription in E. coli. This inhibition can be relieved by adding lactose or isopropyl-β-D-thiogalactopyranoside (IPTG).
  12400..12421   +  protein_bind   CAP binding site: CAP binding activates transcription in the presence of cAMP. E. coli catabolite activator protein
  12436..12466   +  promoter       lac promoter: promoter for the E. coli lac operon
  12470..12492   +  protein_bind   lac operator (fragment): The lac repressor binds to the lac operator to inhibit transcription in E. coli. This inhibition can be relieved by adding lactose or isopropyl-β-D-thiogalactopyranoside (IPTG). lac repressor encoded by lacI
  12524..12607   +  polyA_signal   SV40 poly(A) signal (fragment): SV40 polyadenylation signal
  12774..329     +  CDS            nef (fragment) (across the origin): NEF_HV1BR - Experimental evidence at protein level: Swiss-Prot protein existence level 1. Extracellular Nef protein targets CD4(+) T-lymphocytes for apoptosis by interacting with CXCR4 surface receptors (PubMed:14990729). From Human immunodeficiency virus type 1 group M subtype B (isolate BRU/LAI) (HIV-1).
