[The description below was written by a language model from this plasmid's Addgene catalogue record and pLannotate feature annotations shown in this document.]
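Description:
pEJS578_DD-dSpyCas9-mCherry-APEX2 is a 12.8 kb HIV-1-based lentiviral transfer plasmid built on the pHAGE-DEST backbone for mammalian expression of a CRISPR-guided proximity-labeling enzyme. It is propagated in E. coli through a high-copy ColE1/pUC-type origin with ampicillin selection (AmpR). The viral portion includes a truncated 5' LTR, the Ψ packaging signal with a gag fragment, the Rev response element, cPPT/CTS, a WPRE downstream of the payload to enhance transcript expression, and a self-inactivating ΔU3 3' LTR. These elements allow the cassette to be packaged and integrated into target cells when helper functions are supplied in trans. No mammalian drug-selection marker is annotated, so the mCherry moiety is the only evident means of identifying expressing cells.

The payload is a single fusion open reading frame driven by the CMV enhancer/promoter. Short tet-operator-like fragments are annotated immediately downstream of the promoter, consistent with derivation from a "TO" parent plasmid, although the record does not describe tetracycline regulation. The fusion begins with an FKBP12-derived destabilization domain (L106P), which targets the protein for degradation unless stabilized by the ligand Shield1, giving the drug-inducible control named in the stated purpose. It continues with Streptococcus pyogenes Cas9, described by the depositor as nuclease-dead dSpyCas9, then mCherry, a FLAG epitope and the engineered ascorbate peroxidase APEX2. No guide RNA cassette is annotated, so a guide would have to be provided separately. When directed to a chosen locus, mCherry reports localization and expression level, while APEX2 biotinylates nearby proteins, allowing proteins associated with a specific genomic element to be captured and identified. This is the C-BERST approach for profiling subnuclear proteomes.
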