Addgene plasmid #108570: pEJS578_DD-dSpyCas9-mCherry-APEX2
Purpose: Expression of drug-inducible dSpyCas9-mCherry-APEX2 for biotin-labeling genomic element-associated protein factors
Depositing lab: Erik Sontheimer. Depositing organization: University of Massachusetts, Worcester. Publication: C-BERST: defining subnuclear proteomic landscapes at genomic elements with dCas9-APEX2. Gao XD, Tu LC, Mir A, Rodriguez T, Ding Y, Leszyk J, Dekker J, Shaffer SA, Zhu LJ, Wolfe SA, Sontheimer EJ. Nat Methods. 2018 Jun;15(6):433-436. doi: 10.1038/s41592-018-0006-2. Epub 2018 May 7. PubMed 29735996.
Backbone
  Vector backbone: pHAGE-DEST
  Backbone size w/o insert (bp): 6000
  Total vector size (bp): 12774
  Vector type: Mammalian Expression, Lentiviral, CRISPR
Growth in bacteria
  Bacterial resistance: Ampicillin, 100 μg/mL
  Growth temperature: 37°C
  Growth strain: NEB Stable
  Copy number: High Copy
Gene/Insert
  Gene/Insert name: dSpyCas9
  Species: Synthetic
  Insert size (bp): 4113
  Promoter: CMV
  Tag / fusion protein: Destabilization domains (N terminal on insert); mCherry (C terminal on insert); Flag (C terminal on insert); APEX2 (C terminal on insert)
  Cloning method: Restriction Enzyme; 5′ cloning site MluI (not destroyed); 3′ cloning site SpeI (not destroyed)
  Sequencing primers: 5′ cgcaaatgggcggtaggcgtg
Resource information
  A portion of this plasmid was derived from a plasmid made by: pHAGE-TO-DD-dCas9-mCherry was a gift from David Grunwald lab (published in Ma et al J. Cell Biol. 2016).
Terms and licenses: Academic/Nonprofit Terms; Industry Terms: Not Available to Industry
Depositor comments: CRISPR-Cas9 nuclear dynamics and target recognition in living cells. Ma, H., Tu, L.-C., Naseri, A., Huisman, M., Zhang, S., Grunwald, D., and Pederson, T. (2016). CRISPR-Cas9 nuclear dynamics and target recognition in living cells. The Journal of Cell Biology 214, 529–537.
How to cite: pEJS578_DD-dSpyCas9-mCherry-APEX2 was a gift from Erik Sontheimer (Addgene plasmid # 108570 ; http://n2t.net/addgene:108570 ; RRID:Addgene_108570)
